>Addgene plasmid #43337 | II-CTCG | depositor partial sequence | sequence record 58602 | II-CTCG sequence 426 bps
CGTCTCGCTTAACCCCAGAGCAGGTCGTGGCGATCGCAAGCCACGACGGAGGAAAGCAAGCCTTGGAAAC
AGTACAGAGGCTGTTGCCTGTGCTGTGCCAAGCGCACGGACTCACCCCAGAGCAGGTCGTGGCCATTGCC
TCGAATGGAGGGGGCAAACAGGCGTTGGAAACCGTACAACGATTGCTGCCGGTGCTGTGCCAAGCGCACG
GCCTCACCCCAGAGCAGGTCGTGGCGATCGCAAGCCACGACGGAGGAAAGCAAGCCTTGGAAACAGTACA
GAGGCTGTTGCCTGTGCTGTGCCAAGCGCACGGATTAACCCCAGAGCAGGTCGTGGCAATCGCGAGCAAT
AACGGCGGAAAACAGGCTTTGGAAACGGTGCAGAGGCTCCTTCCAGTGCTGTGCCAAGCGCACGGGCTCA
GAGACG
