>Addgene plasmid #43337 | II-CTCG | addgene partial sequence | sequence record 61841 | M13-F20 5'-TGTAAAACGACGGCCAGT-3'
TAAGGGCGAATTGGGCCCTCTAGATGCATGCTCGAGCGGCCGCCAGTGTGATGGATATCTGCAGAATTCG
CCCTTAGTATCTTTCCTGTGCCCACGTCTCTGAGCCCGTGCGCTTGGCACAGCACTGGAAGGAGCCTCTG
CACCGTTTCCAAAGCCTGTTTTCCGCCGTTATTGCTCGCGATTGCCACGACCTGCTCTGGGGTTAATCCG
TGCGCTTGGCACAGCACAGGCAACAGCCTCTGTACTGTTTCCAAGGCTTGCTTTCCTCCGTCGTGGCTTG
CGATCGCCACGACCTGCTCTGGGGTGAGGCCGTGCGCTTGGCACAGCACCGGCAGCAATCGTTGTACGGT
TTCCAACGCCTGTTTGCCCCCTCCATTCGAGGCAATGGCCACGACCTGCTCTGGGGTGAGTCCGTGCGCT
TGGCACAGCACAGGCAACAGCCTCTGTACTGTTTCCAAGGCTTGCTTTCCTCCGTCGTGGCTTGCGATCG
CCACGACCTGCTCTGGGGTTAAGCGAGACGCGCTAGGACGGCATCTATATAAGGGCGAATTCCAGCACAC
TGGCGGCCGTTACTAGTGGATCCGAGCTCGGTACCAAGCTTGGCGTAATCATGGTCATAGCTGTTTCCTG
TGTGAAATTGTTATCCGCTCACAATTCCACACAACATACGAGCCGGAAGCATAAAGTGTAAAGCCTGGGG
TGCCTAATGAGTGAGCTAACTCACATTAATTGCGTTGCGCTCACTGCCCGCTTTCCAGTCGGGAAACCTG
TCGTGCCAGCTGCATTAATGAATCGGCCAACGCGCGGGGAGAGGCGGTTTGCGTATTGGGCGCTCTTCCG
CTTCCTCGCTCACTGACTCGCTGCGCTCGGTCGTTCGGCTGCGGCGAGCGGTATCAGCTCACTCAAAGGC
GGTAATACGGTTATCCACAGAATCAGGGGATAACGCAGGAAAGAACATGTGAGCAAAAGCCA
