[The description below was written by a language model from this plasmid's Addgene catalogue record.]
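Description:
II-CTCG is a bacterial cloning plasmid built on the commercial pCRII-TOPO backbone (about 4 kb without insert), into which a 426 bp synthetic insert was placed by TOPO cloning. It is maintained at high copy number in E. coli and carries both ampicillin and kanamycin resistance markers, as is standard for this backbone, so either or both drugs can be used for selection. The insert sits between the T7 and M13-reverse priming sites, which are the listed sequencing primers for verifying it. No feature table accompanies the record, so other backbone elements such as the origin of replication are not itemised here.

The record gives little direct detail about the insert beyond its name, size and synthetic origin. The associated publication describes a TALEN genome-editing system for generating human stem cell-based disease models. In that context, the name suggests a pre-assembled module of TAL effector repeats specifying the four-base target CTCG, with "II" plausibly indicating the module's position in an ordered assembly series. The 426 bp length is roughly consistent with four repeat units of about 34 amino acids each, but this interpretation is an inference and is not stated in the catalogue fields. The plasmid has no recorded promoter driving the insert, tag, reporter or mammalian expression element. It is therefore best regarded as a storage and source vector for a DNA building block, from which the fragment would be recovered and combined with other modules to build full-length TALEN arrays, not as an expression construct. Distribution is limited to academic and nonprofit users.
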