Addgene plasmid #43337: II-CTCG
Depositing lab: Chad Cowan & Kiran Musunuru. Depositing organization: Harvard University. Publication: A TALEN Genome-Editing System for Generating Human Stem Cell-Based Disease Models. Ding Q, Lee YK, Schaefer EA, Peters DT, Veres A, Kim K, Kuperwasser N, Motola DL, Meissner TB, Hendriks WT, Trevisan M, Gupta RM, Moisan A, Banks E, Friesen M, Schinzel RT, Xia F, Tang A, Xia Y, Figueroa E, Wann A, Ahfeldt T, Daheron L, Zhang F, Rubin LL, Peng LF, Chung RT, Musunuru K, Cowan CA. Cell Stem Cell. 2012 Dec 12. pii: S1934-5909(12)00645-5. doi: 10.1016/j.stem.2012.11.011. PubMed 23246482.
Backbone
  Vector backbone: pCRII-TOPO
  Backbone manufacturer: Invitrogen
  Backbone size w/o insert (bp): 3973
  Vector type: Bacterial Cloning
Growth in bacteria
  Bacterial resistance: Ampicillin and Kanamycin, 100 & 50 μg/mL
  Growth temperature: 37°C
  Growth strain: Top10
  Copy number: High Copy
Gene/Insert
  Gene/Insert name: II-CTCG
  Species: Synthetic
  Insert size (bp): 426
  Cloning method: TOPO Cloning
  Sequencing primers: 5′ T7; 3′ M13-rev
Terms and licenses: Academic/Nonprofit Terms; Industry Terms: Not Available to Industry
How to cite: II-CTCG was a gift from Chad Cowan & Kiran Musunuru (Addgene plasmid # 43337 ; http://n2t.net/addgene:43337 ; RRID:Addgene_43337)
